>Addgene plasmid #131173 | pOVC3 | addgene full sequence | sequence record 269695 | Addgene NGS Result
CGCGAGCAAAATTTAAGCTACAACAAGGCAAGGCTTGACCGACAATTGCATGAAGAATCTGCTTAGGGTT
AGGCGTTTTGCGCTGCTTCGCGATGTACGGGCCAGATATACGCGTTGACATTGATTATTGACTAGTTATT
AATAGTAATCAATTACGGGGTCATTAGTTCATAGCCCATATATGGAGTTCCGCGTTACATAACTTACGGT
AAATGGCCCGCCTGGCTGACCGCCCAACGACCCCCGCCCATTGACGTCAATAATGACGTATGTTCCCATA
GTAACGCCAATAGGGACTTTCCATTGACGTCAATGGGTGGAGTATTTACGGTAAACTGCCCACTTGGCAG
TACATCAAGTGTATCATATGCCAAGTACGCCCCCTATTGACGTCAATGACGGTAAATGGCCCGCCTGGCA
TTATGCCCAGTACATGACCTTATGGGACTTTCCTACTTGGCAGTACATCTACGTATTAGTCATCGCTATT
ACCATGGTGATGCGGTTTTGGCAGTACATCAATGGGCGTGGATAGCGGTTTGACTCACGGGGATTTCCAA
GTCTCCACCCCATTGACGTCAATGGGAGTTTGTTTTGGCACCAAAATCAACGGGACTTTCCAAAATGTCG
TAACAACTCCGCCCCATTGACGCAAATGGGCGGTAGGCGTGTACGGTGGGAGGTCTATATAAGCAGAGCT
CTCTGGCTAACTAGAGAACCCACTGCTTACTGGCTTATCGAAATTAATACGACTCACTATAGGGAGACCC
AAGCTGACCATGGCCGAATTCTCAGGCTCTGGATCCACCGGTCCCGGGTAAGTTTAAACCGCTGATCAGC
CTCGACTGTGCCTTCTAGTTGCCAGCCATCTGTTGTTTGCCCCTCCCCCGTGCCTTCCTTGACCCTGGAA
GGTGCCACTCCCACTGTCCTTTCCTAATAAAATGAGGAAATTGCATCGCATTGTCTGAGTAGGTGTCATT
CTATTCTGGGGGGTGGGGTGGGGCAGGACAGCAAGGGGGAGGATTGGGAAGACAATAGCAGGCATGCTGG
GGATGCGGTGGGCTCTATGGCTTCTGAGGCGGAAAGAACCAGCTGGGGCTCTAGGGGGTATCCCC
[124 nt withheld, positions 1116-1239]
C
[91 nt withheld, positions 1241-1331]
A
[49 nt withheld, positions 1333-1381]
CCTTTGACGTTGGAGTCCACGTTCTTT
[37 nt withheld, positions 1409-1445]
ACCCTATCTCGGTCTATTCTTTTGATTTATAAGGGATTTTGCCGATTTCGGCCTATTGGTTAAAAAATGA
GCTGATTTAACAAAAATTTAACGCGAATTAATTCTGTGGAATGTGTGTCAGTTAGGGTGTGGAAAGTCCC
CAGGCTCCCCAGCAGGCAGAAGTATGCAAAGCATGCATCTCAATTAGTCAGCAACCAGGTGTGGAAAGTC
CCCAGGCTCCCCAGCAGGCAGAAGTATGCAAAGCATGCATCTCAATTAGTCAGCAACCATAGTCCCGCCC
CTAACTCCGCCCATCCCGCCCCTAACTCCGCCCAGTTCCGCCCATTCTCCGCCCCATGGCTGACTAATTT
TTTTTATTTATGCAGAGGCCGAGGCCGCCTCTGCCTCTGAGCTATTCCAGAAGTAGTGAGGAGGCTTTTT
TGGAGGCCTAGGCTTTTGCAAAAAGCTCTCGGGAGCTTGTATATCCATTTTCGGATCTGATCAAGAGACA
GGATGAGGATCGTTTCGCATGATTGAACAAGATGGATTGCACGCAGGTTCTCCGGCCGCTTGGGTGGAGA
GGCTATTCGGCTATGACTGGGCACAACAGACAATCGGCTGCTCTGATGCCGCCGTGTTCCGGCTGTCAGC
GCAGGGGCGCCCGGTTCTTTTTGTCAAGACCGACCTGTCCGGTGCCCTGAATGAACTGCAGGACGAGGCA
GCGCGGCTATCGTGGCTGGCCACGACGGGCGTTCCTTGCGCAGCTGTGCTCGACGTTGTCACTGAAGCGG
GAAGGGACTGGCTGCTATTGGGCGAAGTGCCGGGGCAGGATCTCCTGTCATCTCACCTTGCTCCTGCCGA
GAAAGTATCCATCATGGCTGATGCAATGCGGCGGCTGCATACGCTTGATCCGGCTACCTGCCCATTCGAC
CACCAAGCGAAACATCGCATCGAGCGAGCACGTACTCGGATGGAAGCCGGTCTTGTCGATCAGGATGATC
TGGACGAAGAGCATCAGGGGCTCGCGCCAGCCGAACTGTTCGCCAGGCTCAAGGCGCGCATGCCCGACGG
CGAGGATCTCGTCGTGACCCATGGCGATGCCTGCTTGCCGAATATCATGGTGGAAAATGGCCGCTTTTCT
GGATTCATCGACTGTGGCCGGCTGGGTGTGGCGGACCGCTATCAGGACATAGCGTTGGCTACCCGTGATA
TTGCTGAAGAGCTTGGCGGCGAATGGGCTGACCGCTTCCTCGTGCTTTACGGTATCGCCGCTCCCGATTC
GCAGCGCATCGCCTTCTATCGCCTTCTTGACGAGTTCTTCTGAGCGGGACTCTGGGGTTCGAAATGACCG
ACCAAGCGACGCCCAACCTGCCATCACGAGATTTCGATTCCACCGCCGCCTTCTATGAAAGGTTGGGCTT
CGGAATCGTTTTCCGGGACGCCGGCTGGATGATCCTCCAGCGCGGGGATCTCATGCTGGAGTTCTTCGCC
CACCCCAACTTGTTTATTGCAGCTTATAATGGTTACAAATAAAGCAATAGCATCACAAATTTCACAAATA
AAGCATTTTTTTCACTGCATTCTAGTTGTGGTTTGTCCAAACTCATCAATGTATCTTATCATGTCTGTAT
ACCGTCGACCTCTAGCTAGAGCTTGGCGTAATCATGGTCATAGCTGTTTCCTGTGTGAAATTGTTATCCG
CTCACAATTCCACACAACATACGAGCCGGAAGCATAAAGTGTAAAGCCTGGGGTGCCTAATGAGTGAGCT
AACTCACATTAATTGCGTTGCGCTCACTGCCCGCTTTCCAGTCGGGAAACCTGTCGTGCCAGCTGCATTA
ATGAATCGGCCAACGCGCGGGGAGAGGCGGTTTGCGTATTGGGCGCTCTTCCGCTTCCTCGCTCACTGAC
TCGCTGCGCTCGGTCGTTCGGCTGCGGCGAGCGGTATCAGCTCACTCAAAGGCGGTAATACGGTTATCCA
CAGAATCAGGGGATAACGCAGGAAAGAACATGTGAGCAAAAGGCCAGCAAAAGGCCAGGAACCGTAAAAA
GGCCGCGTTGCTGGCGTTTTTCCATAGGCTCCGCCCCCCTGACGAGCATCACAAAAATCGACGCTCAAGT
CAGAGGTGGCGAAACCCGACAGGACTATAAAGATACCAGGCGTTTCCCCCTGGAAGCTCCCTCGTGCGCT
CTCCTGTTCCGACCCTGCCGCTTACCGGATACCTGTCCGCCTTTCTCCCTTCGGGAAGCGTGGCGCTTTC
TCATAGCTCACGCTGTAGGTATCTCAGTTCGGTGTAGGTCGTTCGCTCCAAGCTGGGCTGTGTGCACGAA
CCCCCCGTTCAGCCCGACCGCTGCGCCTTATCCGGTAACTATCGTCTTGAGTCCAACCCGGTAAGACACG
ACTTATCGCCACTGGCAGCAGCCACTGGTAACAGGATTAGCAGAGCGAGGTATGTAGGCGGTGCTACAGA
GTTCTTGAAGTGGTGGCCTAACTACGGCTACACTAGAAGAACAGTATTTGGTATCTGCGCTCTGCTGAAG
CCAGTTACCTTCGGAAAAAGAGTTGGTAGCTCTTGATCCGGCAAACAAACCACCGCTGGTAGCGGTGGTT
TTTTTGTTTGCAAGCAGCAGATTACGCGCAGAAAAAAAGGATCTCAAGAAGATCCTTTGATCTTTTCTAC
GGGGTCTGACGCTCAGTGGAACGAAAACTCACGTTAAGGGATTTTGGTCATGAGATTATCAAAAAGGATC
TTCACCTAGATCCTTTTAAATTAAAAATGAAGTTTTAAATCAATCTAAAGTATATATGAGTAAACTTGGT
CTGACAGTTACCAATGCTTAATCAGTGAGGCACCTATCTCAGCGATCTGTCTATTTCGTTCATCCATAGT
TGCCTGACTCCCCGTCGTGTAGATAACTACGATACGGGAGGGCTTACCATCTGGCCCCAGTGCTGCAATG
ATACCGCGAGACCCACGCTCACCGGCTCCAGATTTATCAGCAATAAACCAGCCAGCCGGAAGGGCCGAGC
GCAGAAGTGGTCCTGCAACTTTATCCGCCTCCATCCAGTCTATTAATTGTTGCCGGGAAGCTAGAGTAAG
TAGTTCGCCAGTTAATAGTTTGCGCAACGTTGTTGCCATTGCTACAGGCATCGTGGTGTCACGCTCGTCG
TTTGGTATGGCTTCATTCAGCTCCGGTTCCCAACGATCAAGGCGAGTTACATGATCCCCCATGTTGTGCA
AAAAAGCGGTTAGCTCCTTCGGTCCTCCGATCGTTGTCAGAAGTAAGTTGGCCGCAGTGTTATCACTCAT
GGTTATGGCAGCACTGCATAATTCTCTTACTGTCATGCCATCCGTAAGATGCTTTTCTGTGACTGGTGAG
TACTCAACCAAGTCATTCTGAGAATAGTGTATGCGGCGACCGAGTTGCTCTTGCCCGGCGTCAATACGGG
ATAATACCGCGCCACATAGCAGAACTTTAAAAGTGCTCATCATTGGAAAACGTTCTTCGGGGCGAAAACT
CTCAAGGATCTTACCGCTGTTGAGATCCAGTTCGATGTAACCCACTCGTGCACCCAACTGATCTTCAGCA
TCTTTTACTTTCACCAGCGTTTCTGGGTGAGCAAAAACAGGAAGGCAAAATGCCGCAAAAAAGGGAATAA
GGGCGACACGGAAATGTTGAATACTCATACTCTTCCTTTTTCAATATTATTGAAGCATTTATCAGGGTTA
TTGTCTCATGAGCGGATACATATTTGAATGTATTTAGAAAAATAAACAAATAGGGGTTCCGCGCACATTT
CCCCGAAAAGTGCCACCTGACGTCGACGGATCGGGAGATCTCCCGATCCCCTATGGTGCACTCTCAGTAC
AATCTGCTCTGATGCCGCATAGTTAAGCCAGTATCTGCTCCCTGCTTGTGTGTTGGAGGTCGCTGAGTAG
TG
Features (pLannotate 1.2.2; 19 found; start..end, strand, type, name):
    117..496     +  enhancer       CMV enhancer: human cytomegalovirus immediate early enhancer
    497..700     +  promoter       CMV promoter: human cytomegalovirus (CMV) immediate early promoter
    696..729     +  LTR            5' LTR (truncated) (fragment): truncated 5' long terminal repeat (LTR) from HIV-1
    745..763     +  promoter       T7 promoter: promoter for bacteriophage T7 RNA polymerase
    846..1070    +  polyA_signal   bGH poly(A) signal: bovine growth hormone polyadenylation signal
   1074..1095    +  promoter       SV40 promoter (fragment): SV40 enhancer and early promoter
   1116..1544    +  rep_origin     f1 ori (sequence partly withheld): f1 bacteriophage origin of replication; arrow indicates direction of (+) strand synthesis
   1558..1887    +  promoter       SV40 promoter: SV40 enhancer and early promoter
   1954..2745    +  CDS            neo: KKA2_KLEPN - Also known as kan, nptII. Experimental evidence at protein level: Swiss-Prot protein existence level 1. Resistance to kanamycin, neomycin, paromomycin, ribostamycin, butirosin and gentamicin B. From Klebsiella pneumoniae.
   2769..2927    +  CDS            ble (fragment): BLE_KLEPN - Experimental evidence at protein level: Swiss-Prot protein existence level 1. Binding protein with a strong affinity to the bleomycin family of antibiotics. Binds to CL990; an antimitotic-antibiotic compound. From Klebsiella pneumoniae.
   2922..3043    +  polyA_signal   SV40 poly(A) signal: SV40 polyadenylation signal
   3116..3132    -  protein_bind   lac operator: The lac repressor binds to the lac operator to inhibit transcription in E. coli. This inhibition can be relieved by adding lactose or isopropyl-β-D-thiogalactopyranoside (IPTG). lac repressor encoded by lacI
   3140..3170    -  promoter       lac promoter: promoter for the E. coli lac operon
   3185..3206    -  protein_bind   CAP binding site: CAP binding activates transcription in the presence of cAMP. E. coli catabolite activator protein
   3219..3311    -  CDS            lacI (fragment): lac repressor; lacI; The lac repressor binds to the lac operator to inhibit transcription in E. coli. This inhibition can be relieved by adding lactose or isopropyl-β-D-thiogalactopyranoside (IPTG).
   3494..4082    -  rep_origin     ori: high-copy-number ColE1/pMB1/pBR322/pUC origin of replication
   4253..5113    -  CDS            AmpR: β-lactamase; bla; confers resistance to ampicillin, carbenicillin, and related antibiotics
   5114..5218    -  promoter       AmpR promoter: bla
   5277..5329    -  misc_feature   bom (fragment): basis of mobility region from pBR322
