[The description below was written by a language model from this plasmid's Addgene catalogue record and pLannotate feature annotations shown in this document.]
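Description:
pOVC3 is an empty mammalian expression cloning vector built on the pcDNA3.1(-) backbone; the sequenced plasmid is about 5.4 kb. It belongs to a vector library designed for the rapid, modular assembly of light-controlled protein-protein interaction constructs. It is maintained in E. coli at high copy through a ColE1/pUC-type origin and selected with ampicillin via the β-lactamase gene and its native promoter. An f1 origin is also present, which in principle allows production of single-stranded DNA. For selection in mammalian cells, an SV40 enhancer/early promoter drives the neomycin phosphotransferase gene, terminated by an SV40 polyadenylation signal, so that stable transfectants can be selected with G418.

The expression unit consists of the human CMV immediate early enhancer and promoter, followed by a T7 promoter that can serve for in vitro transcription or as a sequencing primer site, then a short unannotated cloning region of roughly 80 bp, and finally the bovine growth hormone polyadenylation signal. No gene is inserted. According to the catalogue entry, the cloning region holds a "B-A-C" cassette. The record does not define it, but the name suggests three cloning positions arranged in that order, into which protein modules such as light-sensing domains and effector or targeting domains could be placed. The composition and restriction sites of the cassette are not given in the feature table. Several short annotations (the truncated HIV-1 LTR, ble, lacI and bom fragments, and the small SV40 promoter fragment) are most likely backbone remnants or partial sequence matches rather than functional elements.
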