Addgene plasmid #131173: pOVC3
Purpose: (Empty Backbone) Cloning vector containing B-A-C casette
Depositing lab: Harald Janovjak. Depositing organization: Institute of Science and Technology Austria (I.S.T. Austria). Publication: Engineering Strategy and Vector Library for the Rapid Generation of Modular Light-Controlled Protein-Protein Interactions. Tichy AM, Gerrard EJ, Legrand JMD, Hobbs RM, Janovjak H. J Mol Biol. 2019 May 29. pii: S0022-2836(19)30317-1. doi: 10.1016/j.jmb.2019.05.033. PubMed 31150735.
Backbone
  Vector backbone: pcDNA3.1-
  Backbone manufacturer: Invitrogen
  Backbone size (bp): 5363
  Vector type: Mammalian Expression
  Selectable markers: Neomycin (select with G418)
Growth in bacteria
  Bacterial resistance: Ampicillin, 100 μg/mL
  Growth temperature: 37°C
  Growth strain: DH5alpha
  Copy number: High Copy
Gene/Insert
  Gene/Insert name: None
Terms and licenses: Academic/Nonprofit Terms; Industry Terms: Not Available to Industry
How to cite: pOVC3 was a gift from Harald Janovjak (Addgene plasmid # 131173 ; http://n2t.net/addgene:131173 ; RRID:Addgene_131173)
