>Addgene plasmid #131173 | pOVC3 | depositor partial sequence | sequence record 251424 | pOVC3
ACCATGGCCGAATTCTCAGGCTCTGGATCCACCGGTCCCGGGTAA
